>Addgene plasmid #157415 | pD649-HAsp-LILRA4-COMP5AP-AviTag-9xHis | depositor full sequence | sequence record 303939 | Full Sequence
TTTCAATATTATTGAAGCATTTATCAGGGTTATTGTCTCATGAGCGGATACATATTTGAATGTATTTAGA
AAAATAAACAAATAGGGGTCAGTGTTACAACCAATTAACCAATTCTGAACATTATCGCGAGCCCATTTAT
ACCTGAATATGGCTCATAACACCCCTTGCTCATGACCAAAATCCCTTAACGTGAGTTACGCGCGCGTCGT
TCCACTGAGCGTCAGACCCCGTAGAAAAGATCAAAGGATCTTCTTGAGATCCTTTTTTTCTGCGCGTAAT
CTGCTGCTTGCAAACAAAAAAACCACCGCTACCAGCGGTGGTTTGTTTGCCGGATCAAGAGCTACCAACT
CTTTTTCCGAAGGTAACTGGCTTCAGCAGAGCGCAGATACCAAATACTGTTCTTCTAGTGTAGCCGTAGT
TAGCCCACCACTTCAAGAACTCTGTAGCACCGCCTACATACCTCGCTCTGCTAATCCTGTTACCAGTGGC
TGCTGCCAGTGGCGATAAGTCGTGTCTTACCGGGTTGGACTCAAGACGATAGTTACCGGATAAGGCGCAG
CGGTCGGGCTGAACGGGGGGTTCGTGCACACAGCCCAGCTTGGAGCGAACGACCTACACCGAACTGAGAT
ACCTACAGCGTGAGCTATGAGAAAGCGCCACGCTTCCCGAAGGGAGAAAGGCGGACAGGTATCCGGTAAG
CGGCAGGGTCGGAACAGGAGAGCGCACGAGGGAGCTTCCAGGGGGAAACGCCTGGTATCTTTATAGTCCT
GTCGGGTTTCGCCACCTCTGACTTGAGCGTCGATTTTTGTGATGCTCGTCAGGGGGGCGGAGCCTATGGA
AAAACGCCAGCAACGCGGCCTTTTTACGGTTCCTGGCCTTTTGCTGGCCTTTTGCTCACATGTTCTTTCC
TGCGTTATCCCCTGATTCTGTGGATAACCGTATTACCGCCTTTGAGTGAGCTGATACCGCTCGCCGCAGC
CGAACGACCGAGCGCAGCGAGTCAGTGAGCGAGGAAGCGGAAGGCGAGAGTAGGGAACTGCCAGGCATCA
AACTAAGCAGAAGGCCCCTGACGGATGGCCTTTTTGCGTTTCTACAAACTCTTTCTGTGTTGTAAAACGA
CGGCCAGTCTTAAGCTCGGGCCCCCTGGGCGGTTCTGATAACGAGTAATCGTTAATCCGCAAATAACGTA
AAAACCCGCTTCGGCGGGTTTTTTTATGGGGGGAGTTTAGGGAAAGAGCATTTGTCAGAATATTTAAGGG
CGCCTGTCACTTTGCTTGATATATGAGAATTATTTAACCTTATAAATGAGAAAAAAGCAACGCACTTTAA
ATAAGATACGTTGCTTTTTCGATTGATGAACACCTATAATTAAACTATTCATCTATTATTTATGATTTTT
TGTATATACAATATTTCTAGTTTGTTAAAGAGAATTAAGAAAATAAATCTCGAAAATAATAAAGGGAAAA
TCAGTTTTTGATATCAAAATTATACATGTCAACGATAATACAAAATATAATACAAACTATAAGATGTTAT
CAGTATTTATTATCATTTAGAATAAATTTTGTGTCGCCCTTAATTGTGAGCGGATAACAATTACGAGCTT
CATGCACAGTGGCGTTGACTCAATATTGGCCATTAGCCATATTATTCATTGGTTATATAGCATAAATCAA
TATTGGCTATTGGCCATTGCATACGTTGTATCTATATCATAATATGTACATTTATATTGGCTCATGTCCA
ATATGACCGCCATGTTGGCATTGATTATTGACTAGTTATTAATAGTAATCAATTACGGGGTCATTAGTTC
ATAGCCCATATATGGAGTTCCGCGTTACATAACTTACGGTAAATGGCCCGCCTGGCTGACCGCCCAACGA
CCCCCGCCCATTGACGTCAATAATGACGTATGTTCCCATAGTAACGCCAATAGGGACTTTCCATTGACGT
CAATGGGTGGAGTATTTACGGTAAACTGCCCACTTGGCAGTACATCAAGTGTATCATATGCCAAGTACGC
CCCCTATTGACGTCAATGACGGTAAATGGCCCGCCTGGCATTATGCCCAGTACATGACCTTATGGGACTT
TCCTACTTGGCAGTACATCTACGTATTAGTCATCGCTATTACCATGGTGATGCGGTTTTGGCAGTACATC
AATGGGCGTGGATAGCGGTTTGACTCACGGGGATTTCCAAGTCTCCACCCCATTGACGTCAATGGGAGTT
TGTTTTGGCACCAAAATCAACGGGACTTTCCAAAATGTCGTAACAACTCCGCCCCATTGACGCAAATGGG
CGGTAGGCGTGTACGGTGGGAGGTCTATATAAGCAGAGCTCGTTTAGTGAACCGTCAGATCGCCTGGAGA
CGCCATCCACGCTGTTTTGACCTCCATAGAAGACACCGGGACCGATCCAGCCTCCGCGGCCGGGAACGGT
GCATTGGAACGCGGATTCCCCGTGCCAAGAGTGACGTAAGTACCGCCTATAGAGTCTATAGGCCCACCCC
CTTGGCTTCGTTAGAACGCGGCTACAATTAATACATAACCTTATGTATCATACACATACGATTTAGGTGA
CACTATAGAATAACATCCACTTTGCCTTTCTCTCCACAGGTGTCCACTCCCAGGTCCAACTGCACCTCGG
TTCTATCGAAAACGCGCCTGCTAGCGCCACCATGAAGACCATCATTGCCCTGAGCTACATCTTCTGCCTG
GTGTTCGCTGCGGCCGCCGAAAATCTGCCTAAGCCTATCCTGTGGGCCGAGCCTGGACCAGTGATCACCT
GGCACAATCCCGTGACCATCTGGTGTCAGGGCACCCTGGAAGCCCAGGGCTACAGACTTGACAAAGAGGG
CAACAGCATGAGCCGGCACATCCTGAAAACCCTGGAAAGCGAGAACAAAGTGAAGCTGAGCATCCCCAGC
ATGATGTGGGAGCACGCCGGCAGATACCACTGCTACTATCAGTCTCCCGCCGGATGGTCCGAGCCTAGCG
ATCCTCTGGAACTGGTGGTCACCGCCTACAGCAGACCTACACTGTCTGCCCTGCCTTCTCCAGTGGTCAC
ATCTGGCGTGAACGTGACCCTGAGATGCGCCAGCAGACTCGGCCTGGGAAGATTCACCCTGATCGAGGAA
GGCGACCACAGACTGAGCTGGACCCTGAATAGCCACCAGCACAACCACGGCAAGTTCCAGGCTCTGTTCC
CTATGGGCCCTCTGACCTTCAGCAACCGGGGCACCTTTAGATGCTACGGCTACGAGAACAACACCCCTTA
CGTTTGGAGCGAGCCAAGCGACCCACTGCAGCTGCTTGTTTCTGGCGTGTCCAGAAAGCCCAGCCTGCTG
ACACTGCAGGGACCTGTTGTTACCCCTGGCGAGAATCTGACTCTGCAGTGTGGCTCCGACGTGGGCTACA
TCAGATACACCCTGTACAAAGAAGGCGCCGACGGCCTGCCTCAAAGACCTGGTAGACAACCTCAGGCCGG
ACTGAGCCAGGCCAACTTTACACTGAGCCCTGTGTCCAGATCCTACGGCGGCCAGTACAGATGTTACGGC
GCCCACAATGTGTCCAGCGAGTGGTCCGCTCCTTCCGATCCACTGGATATCCTGATCGCCGGCCAGATCA
GCGACAGACCTTCTCTGTCTGTGCAGCCCGGACCTACAGTGACCAGCGGCGAAAAAGTGACCCTGCTGTG
CCAGAGCTGGGACCCTATGTTCACCTTCCTGCTGACCAAAGAAGGGGCTGCCCATCCTCCACTGCGGCTG
AGATCTATGTATGGGGCCCACAAGTACCAGGCTGAGTTCCCCATGTCTCCCGTGACAAGTGCCCACGCCG
GAACCTACAGATGCTATGGCAGCAGAAGCAGCAACCCCTACCTGCTGTCTCACCCTTCCGAGCCTCTCGA
GCTGGTTGTGTCAGGCGCCACCGAGACACTGAACCCCGCTCAGAAGAAGTCCGACAGCAAGACAGCCCCA
CATCTGCAGGACTACACCGTGGAAAATGGCGCGCCGGAAGATCAAGTTGATCCAAGATTGATTGATGGCA
AGGGCGGATCTCTGGAGGTGCTGTTCCAGGGACCAGGCGGAAGCGGCAATCCCGGCGGCGATCTGGCCCC
CCAGATGCTGCGCGAGCTGCAGGAGACCAATGCCGCCCTGCAGGACGTGCGCGAGCTGCTGCGCCACCGC
GTGAAGGAGATCACCTTCCTGAAGAACACCGTGATGGAGTGCGACGCCTGCGGTATGCAGCCCTCTAGAG
GCTCCGGCTCCATCATCCCAGTTGAGGAGGAGAACCCGGACTTCTGGAACCGCGAGGCAGCCGAGGCCCT
GGGTGCCGCCAAGAAGCTGCAGCCTGCACAGACAGCCGCCAAGAACCTCATCATCTTCCTGGGCGATGGG
ATGGGGGTGTCTACGGTGACAGCTGCCAGGATCCTAAAAGGGCAGAAGAAGGACAAACTGGGGCCTGAGA
TACCCCTGGCCATGGACCGCTTCCCATATGTGGCTCTGTCCAAGACATACAATGTAGACAAACATGTGCC
AGACAGTGGAGCCACAGCCACGGCCTACCTGTGCGGGGTCAAGGGCAACTTCCAGACCATTGGCTTGAGT
GCAGCCGCCCGCTTTAACCAGTGCAACACGACACGCGGCAACGAGGTCATCTCCGTGATGAATCGGGCCA
AGAAAGCAGGGAAGTCAGTGGGAGTGGTAACCACCACACGAGTGCAGCACGCCTCGCCAGCCGGCACCTA
CGCCCACACGGTGAACCGCAACTGGTACTCGGACGCCGACGTGCCTGCCTCGGCCCGCCAGGAGGGGTGC
CAGGACATCGCTACGCAGCTCATCTCCAACATGGACATTGACGTGATCCTAGGTGGAGGCCGAAAGTACA
TGTTTCGCATGGGAACCCCAGACCCTGAGTACCCAGATGACTACAGCCAAGGTGGGACCAGGCTGGACGG
GAAGAATCTGGTGCAGGAATGGCTGGCGAAGCGCCAGGGTGCCCGGTATGTGTGGAACCGCACTGAGCTC
ATGCAGGCTTCCCTGGACCCGTCTGTGACCCATCTCATGGGTCTCTTTGAGCCTGGAGACATGAAATACG
AGATCCACCGAGACTCCACACTGGACCCCTCCCTGATGGAGATGACAGAGGCTGCCCTGCGCCTGCTGAG
CAGGAACCCCCGCGGCTTCTTCCTCTTCGTGGAGGGTGGTCGCATCGACCATGGTCATCATGAAAGCAGG
GCTTACCGGGCACTGACTGAGACGATCATGTTCGACGACGCCATTGAGAGGGCGGGCCAGCTCACCAGCG
AGGAGGACACGCTGAGCCTCGTCACTGCCGACCACTCCCACGTCTTCTCCTTCGGAGGCTACCCCCTGCG
AGGGAGCTCCATCTTCGGGCTGGCCCCTGGCAAGGCCCGGGACAGGAAGGCCTACACGGTCCTCCTATAC
GGAAACGGTCCAGGCTATGTGCTCAAGGACGGCGCCCGGCCGGATGTTACCGAGAGCGAGAGCGGGAGCC
CCGAGTATCGGCAGCAGTCAGCAGTGCCCCTGGACGAAGAGACCCACGCAGGCGAGGACGTGGCGGTGTT
CGCGCGCGGCCCGCAGGCGCACCTGGTTCACGGCGTGCAGGAGCAGACCTTCATAGCGCACGTCATGGCC
TTCGCCGCCTGCCTGGAGCCCTACACCGCCTGCGACCTGGCGCCCCCCGCCGGCACCACCGACGCCGCGC
ACCCGGGTGGCGGAGGACTGAACGACATCTTCGAGGCTCAGAAAATCGAATGGCACGAACATCACCATCA
CCATCACCATCACCATTAAGGCCGGCCTGTAGTCACTGGCACAACGCGTTACCCGGTAAGCCAATCGGGT
ATACACGGTCGTCATACTGCAGACAGGGTTCTTCTACTTTGCAAGATAGTCTTGAGTAGTAAAATAAATA
GATAGAGAAAATCAGCCTCGACTGTGCCTTCTAGTTGCCAGCCATCTGTTGTTTGCCCCTCCCCCGTGCC
TTCCTTGACCCTGGAAGGTGCCACTCCCACTGTCCTTTCCTAATAAAATGAGGAAATTGCATCACAACAC
TCAACCCTATCTCGGTCTATTCTTTTGATTTATAAGGGATTTTGCCGATTTCGGCCTATTGGTTAAAAAA
TGAGCTGATTTAACAAAAATTTAACGCGAATTAATTCTGTGGAATGTGTGTCAGTTAGGGTGTGGAAAGT
CCCCAGGCTCCCCAGCAGGCAGAAGTATGCAAAGCATGCATCTCAATTAGTCAGCAACCAGGTGTGGAAA
GTCCCCAGGCTCCCCAGCAGGCAGAAGTATGCAAAGCATGCATCTCAATTAGTCAGCAACCATAGTCCCG
CCCCTAACTCCGCCCATCCCGCCCCTAACTCCGCCCAGTTCCGCCCATTCTCCGCCCCATGGCTGACTAA
TTTTTTTTATTTATGCAGAGGCCGAGGCCGCCTCTGCCTCTGAGCTATTCCAGAAGTAGTGAGGAGGCTT
TTTTGGAGGCCTAGGCTTTTGCAAAAAGCTCCCGGGAGCTTGTATATCCATTTTCGGATCTGATCAGCAC
GTGTTGACAATTAATCATCGGCATAGTATATCGGCATAGTATAATACGACAAGGTGAGGAACTAAACCAT
GACCGAGTACAAGCCCACGGTGCGCCTCGCCACCCGCGACGACGTCCCCAGGGCCGTACGCACCCTCGCC
GCCGCGTTCGCCGACTACCCCGCCACGCGCCACACCGTCGATCCGGACCGCCACATCGAGCGGGTCACCG
AGCTGCAAGAACTCTTCCTCACGCGCGTCGGGCTCGACATCGGCAAGGTGTGGGTCGCGGACGACGGCGC
CGCGGTGGCGGTCTGGACCACGCCGGAGAGCGTCGAAGCGGGGGCGGTGTTCGCCGAGATCGGCCCGCGC
ATGGCCGAGTTGAGCGGTTCCCGGCTGGCCGCGCAGCAACAGATGGAAGGCCTCCTGGCGCCGCACCGGC
CCAAGGAGCCCGCGTGGTTCCTGGCCACCGTCGGCGTCTCGCCCGACCACCAGGGCAAGGGTCTGGGCAG
CGCCGTCGTGCTCCCCGGAGTGGAGGCGGCCGAGCGCGCCGGGGTGCCCGCCTTCCTGGAGACATCCGCG
CCCCGCAACCTCCCCTTCTACGAGCGGCTCGGCTTCACCGTCACCGCCGACGTCGAGGTGCCCGAAGGAC
CGCGCACCTGGTGCATGACCCGCAAGCCCGGTGCCTGACACGTGCTACGAGATTTCGATTCCACCGCCGC
CTTCTATGAAAGGTTGGGCTTCGGAATCGTTTTCCGGGACGCCGGCTGGATGATCCTCCAGCGCGGGGAT
CTCATGCTGGAGTTCTTCGCCCACCCCAACTTGTTTATTGCAGCTTATAATGGTTACAAATAAAGCAATA
GCATCACAAATTTCACAAATAAAGCATTTTTTTCACTGCATTCTAGTTGTGGTTTGTCCAAACTCATCAA
TGTATCTTATCATGTCTGTATACCGTCGACCTCTAGCTAGAGCTTGGCGTAATCATGGTCATTACCAATG
CTTAATCAGTGAGGCACCTATCTCAGCGATCTGTCTATTTCGTTCATCCATAGTTGCCTGACTCCCCGTC
GTGTAGATAACTACGATACGGGAGGGCTTACCATCTGGCCCCAGCGCTGCGATGATACCGCGAGAACCAC
GCTCACCGGCTCCGGATTTATCAGCAATAAACCAGCCAGCCGGAAGGGCCGAGCGCAGAAGTGGTCCTGC
AACTTTATCCGCCTCCATCCAGTCTATTAATTGTTGCCGGGAAGCTAGAGTAAGTAGTTCGCCAGTTAAT
AGTTTGCGCAACGTTGTTGCCATCGCTACAGGCATCGTGGTGTCACGCTCGTCGTTTGGTATGGCTTCAT
TCAGCTCCGGTTCCCAACGATCAAGGCGAGTTACATGATCCCCCATGTTGTGCAAAAAAGCGGTTAGCTC
CTTCGGTCCTCCGATCGTTGTCAGAAGTAAGTTGGCCGCAGTGTTATCACTCATGGTTATGGCAGCACTG
CATAATTCTCTTACTGTCATGCCATCCGTAAGATGCTTTTCTGTGACTGGTGAGTACTCAACCAAGTCAT
TCTGAGAATAGTGTATGCGGCGACCGAGTTGCTCTTGCCCGGCGTCAATACGGGATAATACCGCGCCACA
TAGCAGAACTTTAAAAGTGCTCATCATTGGAAAACGTTCTTCGGGGCGAAAACTCTCAAGGATCTTACCG
CTGTTGAGATCCAGTTCGATGTAACCCACTCGTGCACCCAACTGATCTTCAGCATCTTTTACTTTCACCA
GCGTTTCTGGGTGAGCAAAAACAGGAAGGCAAAATGCCGCAAAAAAGGGAATAAGGGCGACACGGAAATG
TTGAATACTCATATTCTTCCTT
Features (pLannotate 1.2.2; 24 found; start..end, strand, type, name):
    119..143     -  CDS            KanR (fragment): aminoglycoside phosphotransferase; aph(3')-Ia; confers resistance to kanamycin
    254..842     +  rep_origin     ori: high-copy-number ColE1/pMB1/pBR322/pUC origin of replication
   1067..1084    +  terminator     rrnB T2 terminator (fragment): transcription terminator T2 from the E. coli rrnB gene
   1109..1128    -  CDS            lacZα (fragment): LacZα fragment of β-galactosidase; lacZ fragment
   1584..1600    +  protein_bind   lac operator: The lac repressor binds to the lac operator to inhibit transcription in E. coli. This inhibition can be relieved by adding lactose or isopropyl-β-D-thiogalactopyranoside (IPTG). lac repressor encoded by lacI
   1843..2146    +  enhancer       CMV enhancer: human cytomegalovirus immediate early enhancer
   2147..2350    +  promoter       CMV promoter: human cytomegalovirus (CMV) immediate early promoter
   2486..2529    +  intron         CMV intron (fragment): modified intron A from human cytomegalovirus
   2581..2599    +  promoter       SP6 promoter: promoter for bacteriophage SP6 RNA polymerase
   2603..2640    +  CDS            IgH signal sequence (fragment): signal sequence from the mouse immunoglobulin heavy chain variable region
   2746..4017    +  CDS            LILRA4 (fragment): LIRA4_HUMAN - Also known as ILT7 From Homo sapiens (Human).
   4114..4293    +  CDS            Comp (fragment): COMP_RAT - Experimental evidence at protein level: Swiss-Prot protein existence level 1. May play a role in the structural integrity of cartilage via its interaction with other extracellular matrix proteins such as the collagens and fibronectin. Can mediate the interaction of chondrocytes with the cartilage extracellular matrix through interaction with cell surface integrin receptors. Could play a role in the pathogenesis of osteoarthritis. Potent suppressor of apoptosis in both primary chondrocytes and transformed cells. Suppresses apoptosis by blocking the activation of caspase-3 and by indu
   4281..5733    +  CDS            SEAP (fragment): secreted alkaline phosphatase from human placenta The natural enzyme has a C-terminal transmembrane sequence that is replaced by a GPI anchor.
   5758..5799    +  CDS            AviTag™ (fragment): peptide tag that allows for enzymatic biotinylation
   5803..5826    +  CDS            8xHis: 8xHis affinity tag
   5972..6083    +  polyA_signal   bGH poly(A) signal: bovine growth hormone polyadenylation signal
   6084..6192    +  rep_origin     f1 ori (fragment): f1 bacteriophage origin of replication; arrow indicates direction of (+) strand synthesis
   6206..6535    +  promoter       SV40 promoter: SV40 enhancer and early promoter
   6583..6630    +  promoter       EM7 promoter: synthetic bacterial promoter&nbsp
   6649..7248    +  CDS            PuroR (fragment): puromycin N-acetyltransferase; pac from Streptomyces; confers resistance to puromycin
   7258..7383    +  CDS            ble (fragment): BLE_KLEPN - Experimental evidence at protein level: Swiss-Prot protein existence level 1. Binding protein with a strong affinity to the bleomycin family of antibiotics. Binds to CL990; an antimitotic-antibiotic compound. From Klebsiella pneumoniae.
   7378..7499    +  polyA_signal   SV40 poly(A) signal: SV40 polyadenylation signal
   7552..8412    -  CDS            AmpR: β-lactamase; bla; confers resistance to ampicillin, carbenicillin, and related antibiotics
   8415..89      -  promoter       AmpR promoter (fragment) (across the origin): bla
