[The description below was written by a language model from this plasmid's Addgene catalogue record and pLannotate feature annotations shown in this document.]
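Description:
pD649-HAsp-LILRA4-COMP5AP-AviTag-9xHis is a mammalian expression plasmid on the pD649 backbone, built to produce a secreted, tagged form of the extracellular domain of human LILRA4 (also called ILT7 or CD85g), an immunoglobulin-superfamily cell-surface receptor. In bacteria it is maintained at high copy through a ColE1/pUC-type origin and selected with ampicillin via a β-lactamase gene. The annotated sequence also carries an SV40 early promoter/EM7 promoter unit driving a puromycin N-acetyltransferase coding region followed by an SV40 polyadenylation signal, which could support selection in mammalian cells. Short kanamycin-resistance, lacZα, ble and f1 origin matches appear to be only remnants.

Expression is driven by the CMV enhancer and immediate-early promoter with a fragment of CMV intron A. An SP6 promoter lies just upstream of the coding sequence and can serve for in vitro transcription or as a sequencing primer site. The open reading frame begins with a secretion signal: the plasmid name indicates an HA signal peptide, although the annotation software matched this region to an immunoglobulin heavy-chain leader fragment. The roughly 1.3 kb LILRA4 ectodomain follows, cloned between two preserved restriction sites. Downstream, the backbone supplies the coiled-coil region of rat cartilage oligomeric matrix protein, which pentamerises the fusion and so raises binding avidity. Next come placental alkaline phosphatase as an enzymatic reporter, an AviTag for site-specific biotinylation, and a polyhistidine tag for purification (9xHis by name, annotated as 8xHis). A bGH polyadenylation signal ends the transcript.

The associated publication title concerns a human IgSF cell-surface interactome, consistent with use of the secreted pentameric protein as a detectable probe in screens for extracellular protein–protein interactions. The depositor notes that some plasmids in the collection may carry an IS4-like transposase upstream of the CMV promoter; none is annotated here.
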