Addgene plasmid #157415: pD649-HAsp-LILRA4-COMP5AP-AviTag-9xHis
Purpose: Mammalian expression of cell-surface protein extracellular domain fused to COMP5AP-AviTag-9xHis. Protein is secreted from cells.
Depositing lab: Chris Garcia. Depositing organization: Stanford University. Publication: A Human IgSF Cell-Surface Interactome Reveals a Complex Network of Protein-Protein Interactions. Wojtowicz WM, Vielmetter J, Fernandes RA, Siepe DH, Eastman CL, Chisholm GB, Cox S, Klock H, Anderson PW, Rue SM, Miller JJ, Glaser SM, Bragstad ML, Vance J, Lam AW, Lesley SA, Zinn K, Garcia KC. Cell. 2020 Aug 20;182(4):1027-1043.e17. doi: 10.1016/j.cell.2020.07.025. PubMed 32822567.
Backbone
  Vector backbone: pD649
  Backbone size w/o insert (bp): 7153
  Vector type: Mammalian Expression
Growth in bacteria
  Bacterial resistance: Ampicillin, 100 μg/mL
  Growth temperature: 37°C
  Growth strain: DH5alpha
  Copy number: High Copy
Gene/Insert
  Gene/Insert name: LILRA4 (alt name: LIRA4)
  Species: H. sapiens (human)
  Insert size (bp): 1269
  Entrez Gene: LILRA4 (a.k.a. CD85g, ILT7)
  Promoter: CMV/SP6
  Tag / fusion protein: COMP5AP-AviTag-9xHis (C terminal on backbone)
  Cloning method: Restriction Enzyme; 5′ cloning site GCGGCCGC (not destroyed); 3′ cloning site GGCGCGCC (not destroyed)
  Sequencing primers: 5′ ATTTAGGTGACACTATAG; 3′ CGTCGCACTCCATCACGGTG
Resource information
  A portion of this plasmid was derived from a plasmid made by: synthesis by ThermoFisher
Terms and licenses: Academic/Nonprofit Terms; Industry Terms: Not Available to Industry
Depositor comments: Some plasmids in this collection may have an IS4-like element ISVsa5 family transposase upstream of the CMV promoter.
How to cite: pD649-HAsp-LILRA4-COMP5AP-AviTag-9xHis was a gift from Chris Garcia (Addgene plasmid # 157415 ; http://n2t.net/addgene:157415 ; RRID:Addgene_157415)
