>Addgene plasmid #157415 | pD649-HAsp-LILRA4-COMP5AP-AviTag-9xHis | depositor partial sequence | sequence record 303940 | insert (extracellular domain)
GAAAATCTGCCTAAGCCTATCCTGTGGGCCGAGCCTGGACCAGTGATCACCTGGCACAATCCCGTGACCA
TCTGGTGTCAGGGCACCCTGGAAGCCCAGGGCTACAGACTTGACAAAGAGGGCAACAGCATGAGCCGGCA
CATCCTGAAAACCCTGGAAAGCGAGAACAAAGTGAAGCTGAGCATCCCCAGCATGATGTGGGAGCACGCC
GGCAGATACCACTGCTACTATCAGTCTCCCGCCGGATGGTCCGAGCCTAGCGATCCTCTGGAACTGGTGG
TCACCGCCTACAGCAGACCTACACTGTCTGCCCTGCCTTCTCCAGTGGTCACATCTGGCGTGAACGTGAC
CCTGAGATGCGCCAGCAGACTCGGCCTGGGAAGATTCACCCTGATCGAGGAAGGCGACCACAGACTGAGC
TGGACCCTGAATAGCCACCAGCACAACCACGGCAAGTTCCAGGCTCTGTTCCCTATGGGCCCTCTGACCT
TCAGCAACCGGGGCACCTTTAGATGCTACGGCTACGAGAACAACACCCCTTACGTTTGGAGCGAGCCAAG
CGACCCACTGCAGCTGCTTGTTTCTGGCGTGTCCAGAAAGCCCAGCCTGCTGACACTGCAGGGACCTGTT
GTTACCCCTGGCGAGAATCTGACTCTGCAGTGTGGCTCCGACGTGGGCTACATCAGATACACCCTGTACA
AAGAAGGCGCCGACGGCCTGCCTCAAAGACCTGGTAGACAACCTCAGGCCGGACTGAGCCAGGCCAACTT
TACACTGAGCCCTGTGTCCAGATCCTACGGCGGCCAGTACAGATGTTACGGCGCCCACAATGTGTCCAGC
GAGTGGTCCGCTCCTTCCGATCCACTGGATATCCTGATCGCCGGCCAGATCAGCGACAGACCTTCTCTGT
CTGTGCAGCCCGGACCTACAGTGACCAGCGGCGAAAAAGTGACCCTGCTGTGCCAGAGCTGGGACCCTAT
GTTCACCTTCCTGCTGACCAAAGAAGGGGCTGCCCATCCTCCACTGCGGCTGAGATCTATGTATGGGGCC
CACAAGTACCAGGCTGAGTTCCCCATGTCTCCCGTGACAAGTGCCCACGCCGGAACCTACAGATGCTATG
GCAGCAGAAGCAGCAACCCCTACCTGCTGTCTCACCCTTCCGAGCCTCTCGAGCTGGTTGTGTCAGGCGC
CACCGAGACACTGAACCCCGCTCAGAAGAAGTCCGACAGCAAGACAGCCCCACATCTGCAGGACTACACC
GTGGAAAAT
